Addgene plasmid #127687: OphA-delta C6-Q172A
Purpose: Bacterial expression of His-tagged OphA-delta C6-Q172A
Depositing lab: James Naismith. Depositing organization: University of St. Andrews. Publication: A molecular mechanism for the enzymatic methylation of nitrogen atoms within peptide bonds. Song H, van der Velden NS, Shiran SL, Bleiziffer P, Zach C, Sieber R, Imani AS, Krausbeck F, Aebi M, Freeman MF, Riniker S, Kunzler M, Naismith JH. Sci Adv. 2018 Aug 24;4(8):eaat2720. doi: 10.1126/sciadv.aat2720. eCollection 2018 Aug. aat2720 PubMed 30151425.
Backbone
  Vector backbone: pET24
  Vector type: Bacterial Expression
Growth in bacteria
  Bacterial resistance: Kanamycin, 50 μg/mL
  Growth temperature: 37°C
  Growth strain: DH5alpha
  Copy number: High Copy
Gene/Insert
  Gene/Insert name: OphA-delta C6-Q172A
  Species: Synthetic
  Mutation: delta C6-Q172A
  Tag / fusion protein: His8 (N terminal on backbone)
  Cloning method: Restriction Enzyme; 5′ cloning site unknown (unknown if destroyed); 3′ cloning site unknown (unknown if destroyed)
Terms and licenses: Academic/Nonprofit Terms; Industry Terms: Not Available to Industry
How to cite: OphA-delta C6-Q172A was a gift from James Naismith (Addgene plasmid # 127687 ; http://n2t.net/addgene:127687 ; RRID:Addgene_127687)
