[The description below was written by a language model from this plasmid's Addgene catalogue record and pLannotate feature annotations shown in this document.]
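Description:
OphA-delta C6-Q172A is a pET24-based bacterial expression plasmid of about 6.5 kb for producing a His-tagged variant of OphA in E. coli. It is selected with kanamycin through an aph(3')-Ia KanR gene and replicates from a ColE1/pMB1-type origin. The backbone also carries the bom mobilisation region, the rop gene and an f1 phage origin. The catalogue lists the plasmid as high copy, although rop normally moderates copy number in pBR322-derived vectors. Short tetracycline-resistance fragments and a predicted E. coli open reading frame flanking the lacI region appear to be backbone remnants rather than functional elements.

The expression cassette follows the standard pET layout: a T7 promoter, then a lac operator, the strong T7 gene 10 ribosome binding site, the coding region and a T7 terminator. A lacI gene under its own promoter is carried on the plasmid. Transcription therefore depends on T7 RNA polymerase supplied by the host and is repressed until relieved by IPTG or lactose. The insert is described as synthetic and carries two changes, named delta C6 and Q172A, the latter being a glutamine-to-alanine substitution at position 172. The OphA coding sequence itself is not annotated in the feature table, but it presumably occupies the unannotated interval between the RBS and the terminator.

The catalogue records an N-terminal His8 tag from the backbone, and a short His-containing tag fragment is detected just after the RBS, consistent with this. A second His-tag fragment is annotated near the 3' end; the record does not indicate whether it is translated or lies after a stop codon. The associated publication concerns the enzymatic methylation of peptide-bond nitrogen atoms, so this mutant was probably made for purification and mechanistic study of that activity.
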