Features (pLannotate 1.2.2; 19 found; start..end, strand, type, name):
     12..440     +  rep_origin     f1 ori (sequence partly withheld): f1 bacteriophage origin of replication; arrow indicates direction of (+) strand synthesis
    493..550     +  promoter       AmpR promoter (fragment): bla
    559..1374    -  CDS            KanR: aminoglycoside phosphotransferase; aph(3')-Ia; confers resistance to kanamycin in bacteria or G418 (Geneticin®) in eukaryotes
   1494..2082    +  rep_origin     ori: high-copy-number ColE1/pMB1/pBR322/pUC origin of replication
   2268..2407    -  misc_feature   bom: basis of mobility region from pBR322
   2509..2700    -  CDS            rop: Rop protein, which maintains plasmids at low copy number; rop
   2717..3097    +  CDS            YPB1_ECOLX: Protein predicted: Swiss-Prot protein existence level 4. From Escherichia coli.
   3169..3460    -  CDS            TcR (fragment): tetracycline efflux protein; tet; confers resistance to tetracycline
   3475..3496    -  protein_bind   CAP binding site: CAP binding activates transcription in the presence of cAMP. E. coli catabolite activator protein
   3509..4591    -  CDS            lacI: lac repressor; lacI; The lac repressor binds to the lac operator to inhibit transcription in E. coli. This inhibition can be relieved by adding lactose or isopropyl-β-D-thiogalactopyranoside (IPTG).
   4592..4669    -  promoter       lacI promoter: lacI
   4677..4956    -  CDS            TcR (fragment): tetracycline efflux protein; tet; confers resistance to tetracycline
   4978..4996    +  promoter       T7 promoter: promoter for bacteriophage T7 RNA polymerase
   4997..5021    +  protein_bind   lac operator: The lac repressor binds to the lac operator to inhibit transcription in E. coli. This inhibition can be relieved by adding lactose or isopropyl-β-D-thiogalactopyranoside (IPTG). lac repressor encoded by lacI
   5036..5058    +  RBS            RBS: efficient ribosome binding site from bacteriophage T7 gene 10 (Olins and Rangwala, 1989)
   5071..5089    +  CDS            capTEV™ (fragment): composite tag for in vivo biotinylation, TEV protease cleavage, and 6xHis tagging
   6362..6379    +  CDS            9xHis (fragment): 9xHis affinity tag
   6389..6438    +  CDS            SET1 (fragment): solubility-enhancement tag derived from T7 phage gene 10B
   6446..6493    +  terminator     T7 terminator: transcription terminator for bacteriophage T7 RNA polymerase
>Addgene plasmid #127687 | OphA-delta C6-Q172A | addgene full sequence | sequence record 250752 | Addgene NGS Result
TGGCGAATGGG
[124 nt withheld, positions 12-135]
C
[91 nt withheld, positions 137-227]
A
[49 nt withheld, positions 229-277]
CCTTTGACGTTGGAGTCCACGTTCTTT
[37 nt withheld, positions 305-341]
ACCCTATCTCGGTCTATTCTTTTGATTTATAAGGGATTTTGCCGATTTCGGCCTATTGGTTAAAAAATGA
GCTGATTTAACAAAAATTTAACGCGAATTTTAACAAAATATTAACGCTTACAATTTAGGTGGCACTTTTC
GGGGAAATGTGCGCGGAACCCCTATTTGTTTATTTTTCTAAATACATTCAAATATGTATCCGCTCATGAA
TTAATTCTTAGAAAAACTCATCGAGCATCAAATGAAACTGCAATTTATTCATATCAGGATTATCAATACC
ATATTTTTGAAAAAGCCGTTTCTGTAATGAAGGAGAAAACTCACCGAGGCAGTTCCATAGGATGGCAAGA
TCCTGGTATCGGTCTGCGATTCCGACTCGTCCAACATCAATACAACCTATTAATTTCCCCTCGTCAAAAA
TAAGGTTATCAAGTGAGAAATCACCATGAGTGACGACTGAATCCGGTGAGAATGGCAAAAGTTTATGCAT
TTCTTTCCAGACTTGTTCAACAGGCCAGCCATTACGCTCGTCATCAAAATCACTCGCATCAACCAAACCG
TTATTCATTCGTGATTGCGCCTGAGCGAGACGAAATACGCGATCGCTGTTAAAAGGACAATTACAAACAG
GAATCGAATGCAACCGGCGCAGGAACACTGCCAGCGCATCAACAATATTTTCACCTGAATCAGGATATTC
TTCTAATACCTGGAATGCTGTTTTCCCGGGGATCGCAGTGGTGAGTAACCATGCATCATCAGGAGTACGG
ATAAAATGCTTGATGGTCGGAAGAGGCATAAATTCCGTCAGCCAGTTTAGTCTGACCATCTCATCTGTAA
CATCATTGGCAACGCTACCTTTGCCATGTTTCAGAAACAACTCTGGCGCATCGGGCTTCCCATACAATCG
ATAGATTGTCGCACCTGATTGCCCGACATTATCGCGAGCCCATTTATACCCATATAAATCAGCATCCATG
TTGGAATTTAATCGCGGCCTAGAGCAAGACGTTTCCCGTTGAATATGGCTCATAACACCCCTTGTATTAC
TGTTTATGTAAGCAGACAGTTTTATTGTTCATGACCAAAATCCCTTAACGTGAGTTTTCGTTCCACTGAG
CGTCAGACCGTAGAAAAGATCAAAGGATCTTCTTGAGATCCTTTTTTTCTGCGCGTAATCTGCTGCTTGC
AAACAAAAAAACCACCGCTACCAGCGGTGGTTTGTTTGCCGGATCAAGAGCTACCAACTCTTTTTCCGAA
GGTAACTGGCTTCAGCAGAGCGCAGATACCAAATACTGTCCTTCTAGTGTAGCCGTAGTTAGGCCACCAC
TTCAAGAACTCTGTAGCACCGCCTACATACCTCGCTCTGCTAATCCTGTTACCAGTGGCTGCTGCCAGTG
GCGATAAGTCGTGTCTTACCGGGTTGGACTCAAGACGATAGTTACCGGATAAGGCGCAGCGGTCGGGCTG
AACGGGGGGTTCGTGCACACAGCCCAGCTTGGAGCGAACGACCTACACCGAACTGAGATACCTACAGCGT
GAGCTATGAGAAAGCGCCACGCTTCCCGAAGGGAGAAAGGCGGACAGGTATCCGGTAAGCGGCAGGGTCG
GAACAGGAGAGCGCACGAGGGAGCTTCCAGGGGGAAACGCCTGGTATCTTTATAGTCCTGTCGGGTTTCG
CCACCTCTGACTTGAGCGTCGATTTTTGTGATGCTCGTCAGGGGGGCGGAGCCTATGGAAAAACGCCAGC
AACGCGGCCTTTTTACGGTTCCTGGCCTTTTGCTGGCCTTTTGCTCACATGTTCTTTCCTGCGTTATCCC
CTGATTCTGTGGATAACCGTATTACCGCCTTTGAGTGAGCTGATACCGCTCGCCGCAGCCGAACGACCGA
GCGCAGCGAGTCAGTGAGCGAGGAAGCGGAAGAGCGCCTGATGCGGTATTTTCTCCTTACGCATCTGTGC
GGTATTTCACACCGCAATGGTGCACTCTCAGTACAATCTGCTCTGATGCCGCATAGTTAAGCCAGTATAC
ACTCCGCTATCGCTACGTGACTGGGTCATGGCTGCGCCCCGACACCCGCCAACACCCGCTGACGCGCCCT
GACGGGCTTGTCTGCTCCCGGCATCCGCTTACAGACAAGCTGTGACCGTCTCCGGGAGCTGCATGTGTCA
GAGGTTTTCACCGTCATCACCGAAACGCGCGAGGCAGCTGCGGTAAAGCTCATCAGCGTGGTCGTGAAGC
GATTCACAGATGTCTGCCTGTTCATCCGCGTCCAGCTCGTTGAGTTTCTCCAGAAGCGTTAATGTCTGGC
TTCTGATAAAGCGGGCCATGTTAAGGGCGGTTTTTTCCTGTTTGGTCACTGATGCCTCCGTGTAAGGGGG
ATTTCTGTTCATGGGGGTAATGATACCGATGAAACGAGAGAGGATGCTCACGATACGGGTTACTGATGAT
GAACATGCCCGGTTACTGGAACGTTGTGAGGGTAAACAACTGGCGGTATGGATGCGGCGGGACCAGAGAA
AAATCACTCAGGGTCAATGCCAGCGCTTCGTTAATACAGATGTAGGTGTTCCACAGGGTAGCCAGCAGCA
TCCTGCGATGCAGATCCGGAACATAATGGTGCAGGGCGCTGACTTCCGCGTTTCCAGACTTTACGAAACA
CGGAAACCGAAGACCATTCATGTTGTTGCTCAGGTCGCAGACGTTTTGCAGCAGCAGTCGCTTCACGTTC
GCTCGCGTATCGGTGATTCATTCTGCTAACCAGTAAGGCAACCCCGCCAGCCTAGCCGGGTCCTCAACGA
CAGGAGCACGATCATGCGCACCCGTGGGGCCGCCATGCCGGCGATAATGGCCTGCTTCTCGCCGAAACGT
TTGGTGGCGGGACCAGTGACGAAGGCTTGAGCGAGGGCGTGCAAGATTCCGAATACCGCAAGCGACAGGC
CGATCATCGTCGCGCTCCAGCGAAAGCGGTCCTCGCCGAAAATGACCCAGAGCGCTGCCGGCACCTGTCC
TACGAGTTGCATGATAAAGAAGACAGTCATAAGTGCGGCGACGATAGTCATGCCCCGCGCCCACCGGAAG
GAGCTGACTGGGTTGAAGGCTCTCAAGGGCATCGGTCGAGATCCCGGTGCCTAATGAGTGAGCTAACTTA
CATTAATTGCGTTGCGCTCACTGCCCGCTTTCCAGTCGGGAAACCTGTCGTGCCAGCTGCATTAATGAAT
CGGCCAACGCGCGGGGAGAGGCGGTTTGCGTATTGGGCGCCAGGGTGGTTTTTCTTTTCACCAGTGAGAC
GGGCAACAGCTGATTGCCCTTCACCGCCTGGCCCTGAGAGAGTTGCAGCAAGCGGTCCACGCTGGTTTGC
CCCAGCAGGCGAAAATCCTGTTTGATGGTGGTTAACGGCGGGATATAACATGAGCTGTCTTCGGTATCGT
CGTATCCCACTACCGAGATATCCGCACCAACGCGCAGCCCGGACTCGGTAATGGCGCGCATTGCGCCCAG
CGCCATCTGATCGTTGGCAACCAGCATCGCAGTGGGAACGATGCCCTCATTCAGCATTTGCATGGTTTGT
TGAAAACCGGACATGGCACTCCAGTCGCCTTCCCGTTCCGCTATCGGCTGAATTTGATTGCGAGTGAGAT
ATTTATGCCAGCCAGCCAGACGCAGACGCGCCGAGACAGAACTTAATGGGCCCGCTAACAGCGCGATTTG
CTGGTGACCCAATGCGACCAGATGCTCCACGCCCAGTCGCGTACCGTCTTCATGGGAGAAAATAATACTG
TTGATGGGTGTCTGGTCAGAGACATCAAGAAATAACGCCGGAACATTAGTGCAGGCAGCTTCCACAGCAA
TGGCATCCTGGTCATCCAGCGGATAGTTAATGATCAGCCCACTGACGCGTTGCGCGAGAAGATTGTGCAC
CGCCGCTTTACAGGCTTCGACGCCGCTTCGTTCTACCATCGACACCACCACGCTGGCACCCAGTTGATCG
GCGCGAGATTTAATCGCCGCGACAATTTGCGACGGCGCGTGCAGGGCCAGACTGGAGGTGGCAACGCCAA
TCAGCAACGACTGTTTGCCCGCCAGTTGTTGTGCCACGCGGTTGGGAATGTAATTCAGCTCCGCCATCGC
CGCTTCCACTTTTTCCCGCGTTTTCGCAGAAACGTGGCTGGCCTGGTTCACCACGCGGGAAACGGTCTGA
TAAGAGACACCGGCATACTCTGCGACATCGTATAACGTTACTGGTTTCACATTCACCACCCTGAATTGAC
TCTCTTCCGGGCGCTATCATGCCATACCGCGAAAGGTTTTGCGCCATTCGATGGTGTCCGGGATCTCGAC
GCTCTCCCTTATGCGACTCCTGCATTAGGAAGCAGCCCAGTAGTAGGTTGAGGCCGTTGAGCACCGCCGC
CGCAAGGAATGGTGCATGCAAGGAGATGGCGCCCAACAGTCCCCCGGCCACGGGGCCTGCCACCATACCC
ACGCCGAAACAAGCGCTCATGAGCCCGAAGTGGCGAGCCCGATCTTCCCCATCGGTGATGTCGGCGATAT
AGGCGCCAGCAACCGCACCTGTGGCGCCGGTGATGCCGGCCACGATGCGTCCGGCGTAGAGGATCGAGAT
CTCGATCCCGCGAAATTAATACGACTCACTATAGGGGAATTGTGAGCGGATAACAATTCCCCTCTAGAAA
TAATTTTGTTTAACTTTAAGAAGGAGATATACATATGGAGCATCATCATCATCATCATCATCATGAGAAT
CTGTATTTCCAGGGCACTTCCACTCAGACCAAAGCTGGCTCACTCACCATCGTCGGTACCGGTATCGAGA
GTATCGGACAAATGACGCTTCAGGCGTTGTCCTACATCGAAGCCGCCGCGAAGGTTTTCTACTGCGTCAT
CGACCCCGCCACTGAGGCATTCATCCTCACCAAGAACAAGAACTGCGTTGACTTGTATCAGTATTACGAC
AATGGCAAGTCCAGATTGAACACTTACACCCAAATGTCAGAGCTCATGGTCAGGGAAGTCCGCAAGGGCC
TCGATGTCGTGGGCGTCTTCTACGGCCACCCAGGAGTGTTCGTGAACCCGTCTCACCGAGCTCTGGCTAT
CGCCAAGAGTGAAGGCTACCGAGCGAGGATGCTTCCAGGCGTGTCTGCGGAAGATTGTCTCTTCGCGGAC
TTGTGCATTGATCCTTCGAACCCGGGTTGCCTGACCTACGAGGCATCGGATTTCCTGATCAGGGATCGCC
CGGTCAGCATCCACAGTCACTTGGTCCTGTTCGCAGTCGGATGCGTCGGTATCGCCGACTTCAACTTCAC
TGGATTCGACAACAACAAATTCGGCGTTCTCGTCGACCGTCTCGAGCAAGAATACGGCGCCGAGCACCCT
GTCGTCCATTACATCGCAGCTATGATGCCACACCAAGACCCAGTCACCGATAAATACACCGTCGCGCAGC
TCCGTGAGCCCGAGATCGCGAAGCGTGTTGGCGGTGTCTCGACTTTCTACATCCCTCCCAAGGCCAGGAA
AGCATCGAACTTGGACATCATAAGGCGCCTAGAGCTCTTGCCTGCTGGGCAAGTTCCCGACAAGAAAGCG
CGTATTTACCCGGCCAACCAGTGGGAGCCCGATGTTCCCGAAGTCGAACCCTACAGACCATCTGACCAGG
CTGCCATCGCTCAGTTGGCTGACCACGCTCCTCCTGAGCAATATCAACCTCTTGCTACTTCGAAAGCCAT
GTCTGATGTTATGACGAAGTTGGCTTTGGATCCCAAGGCACTCGCCGACTACAAAGCTGATCACCGCGCC
TTTGCTCAATCTGTCCCCGACTTGACGCCTCAGGAGCGTGCGGCTTTGGAGCTCGGTGATTCGTGGGCTA
TTCGTTGCGCGATGAAGAATATGCCCTCGTCGCTCTTGGACGCTGCTCGTGAATCCGGCGAAGAGGCATC
CCAAAACGGTTTCCCATGGGTCATCGTCGTTGGTGTTATCGGTGTCATCGGATAAGCGGCCGCACTCGAG
CACCACCACCACCACCACTGAGATCCGGCTGCTAACAAAGCCCGAAAGGAAGCTGAGTTGGCTGCTGCCA
CCGCTGAGCAATAACTAGCATAACCCCTTGGGGCCTCTAAACGGGTCTTGAGGGGTTTTTTGCTGAAAGG
AGGAACTATATCCGGAT
